Addgene plasmid #207287: pHCMV_LASV_GPC
Purpose: Mammalian expression of Lassa virus GPC protein
Depositing lab: Feng Zhang. Depositing organization: Broad Institute. Publication: Cell type-specific delivery by modular envelope design. Strebinger D, Frangieh CJ, Friedrich MJ, Faure G, Macrae RK, Zhang F. Nat Commun. 2023 Aug 23;14(1):5141. doi: 10.1038/s41467-023-40788-8. PubMed 37612276.
Backbone
  Vector backbone: pHCMV
  Backbone manufacturer: Clontech
  Backbone size w/o insert (bp): 4764
  Vector type: Mammalian Expression
Growth in bacteria
  Bacterial resistance: Ampicillin, 100 μg/mL
  Growth temperature: 37°C
  Growth strain: NEB Stable
  Copy number: High Copy
Gene/Insert
  Gene/Insert name: LASV_GPC
  Species: Lassa virus
  Insert size (bp): 1473
  Mutation: mammalian codon optimization
  Promoter: CMV promoter
  Cloning method: Restriction Enzyme; 5′ cloning site EcoRI (not destroyed); 3′ cloning site BglII (not destroyed)
Resource information
  A portion of this plasmid was derived from a plasmid made by: synthesis
Terms and licenses: Academic/Nonprofit Terms; Industry Terms: Not Available to Industry
How to cite: pHCMV_LASV_GPC was a gift from Feng Zhang (Addgene plasmid # 207287 ; http://n2t.net/addgene:207287 ; RRID:Addgene_207287)
