[The description below was written by a language model from this plasmid's Addgene catalogue record and pLannotate feature annotations shown in this document.]
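Description:
pHCMV_LASV_GPC is a mammalian expression plasmid of about 6.2 kb, built on the pHCMV backbone, that produces the Lassa virus glycoprotein precursor (GPC). It is maintained in E. coli through a high-copy ColE1/pUC-type origin and selected with ampicillin via the β-lactamase gene and its native promoter. The backbone also carries pBluescript-like remnants that play no role in mammalian expression: an f1 phage origin, lacZα and lacI fragments, the lac promoter/operator with its CAP site, a T7 promoter and part of a multiple cloning site. No mammalian selection marker is annotated, which suggests use by transient transfection.

The expression cassette consists of the human cytomegalovirus immediate-early enhancer and promoter, followed by a rabbit β-globin intron, which generally improves mRNA processing and expression. Next come the 1,473 bp GPC open reading frame and a rabbit β-globin polyadenylation signal. The insert was synthesized with mammalian codon optimization and cloned between EcoRI and BglII sites, both retained. Its annotation matches the glycoprotein of the Josiah strain. GPC is made as a single polyprotein. Its stable signal peptide is cleaved but remains part of the mature complex along with the GP1 and GP2 subunits, and it is needed for maturation, surface transport and acid pH-dependent membrane fusion. No epitope tags or reporters are annotated.

The stated purpose is mammalian expression of Lassa virus GPC. The associated publication concerns modular envelope design for cell type-specific delivery, which points to use as a viral envelope for pseudotyping particles, although the record does not describe that application explicitly.
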