Features (pLannotate 1.2.2; 16 found; start..end, strand, type, name):
     97..476     +  enhancer       CMV enhancer: human cytomegalovirus immediate early enhancer
    477..680     +  promoter       CMV promoter: human cytomegalovirus (CMV) immediate early promoter
    792..1364    +  intron         β-globin intron: intron from rabbit β-globin gene
   1425..2897    +  CDS            GPC: GLYC_LASSJ - Also known as GP-C. Experimental evidence at protein level: Swiss-Prot protein existence level 1. Stable signal peptide (SSP): cleaved and functions as a signal peptide. In addition, it is also retained as the third component of the GP complex. The SSP is required for efficient glycoprotein expression, post-translational maturation cleavage of GP1 and GP2, glycoprotein transport to the cell surface plasma membrane, formation of infectious virus particles, and acid pH-dependent glycoprotein- mediated cell fusion. From Lassa virus (strain Mouse/Sierra Leone/Josiah/1976) (LASV).
   3007..3062    +  polyA_signal   β-globin poly(A) signal: rabbit β-globin polyadenylation signal (Gil and Proudfoot, 1987)
   3444..3460    -  protein_bind   lac operator: The lac repressor binds to the lac operator to inhibit transcription in E. coli. This inhibition can be relieved by adding lactose or isopropyl-β-D-thiogalactopyranoside (IPTG). lac repressor encoded by lacI
   3468..3498    -  promoter       lac promoter: promoter for the E. coli lac operon
   3513..3534    -  protein_bind   CAP binding site: CAP binding activates transcription in the presence of cAMP. E. coli catabolite activator protein
   3547..3639    -  CDS            lacI (fragment): lac repressor; lacI; The lac repressor binds to the lac operator to inhibit transcription in E. coli. This inhibition can be relieved by adding lactose or isopropyl-β-D-thiogalactopyranoside (IPTG).
   3822..4410    -  rep_origin     ori: high-copy-number ColE1/pMB1/pBR322/pUC origin of replication
   4581..5441    -  CDS            AmpR: β-lactamase; bla; confers resistance to ampicillin, carbenicillin, and related antibiotics
   5442..5546    -  promoter       AmpR promoter: bla
   5599..6027    -  rep_origin     f1 ori (sequence partly withheld): f1 bacteriophage origin of replication; arrow indicates direction of (+) strand synthesis
   6032..6187    -  CDS            lacZα (fragment): LacZα fragment of β-galactosidase; lacZ fragment
   6195..6213    +  promoter       T7 promoter: promoter for bacteriophage T7 RNA polymerase
   6222..14      +  misc_feature   MCS (fragment) (across the origin): pBluescript multiple cloning site
>Addgene plasmid #207287 | pHCMV_LASV_GPC | addgene full sequence | sequence record 407381 | Addgene NGS Result
GCGGCCGCTCTAGAGAGCTTGGCCCATTGCATACGTTGTATCCATATCATAATATGTACATTTATATTGG
CTCATGTCCAACATTACCGCCATGTTGACATTGATTATTGACTAGTTATTAATAGTAATCAATTACGGGG
TCATTAGTTCATAGCCCATATATGGAGTTCCGCGTTACATAACTTACGGTAAATGGCCCGCCTGGCTGAC
CGCCCAACGACCCCCGCCCATTGACGTCAATAATGACGTATGTTCCCATAGTAACGCCAATAGGGACTTT
CCATTGACGTCAATGGGTGGAGTATTTACGGTAAACTGCCCACTTGGCAGTACATCAAGTGTATCATATG
CCAAGTACGCCCCCTATTGACGTCAATGACGGTAAATGGCCCGCCTGGCATTATGCCCAGTACATGACCT
TATGGGACTTTCCTACTTGGCAGTACATCTACGTATTAGTCATCGCTATTACCATGGTGATGCGGTTTTG
GCAGTACATCAATGGGCGTGGATAGCGGTTTGACTCACGGGGATTTCCAAGTCTCCACCCCATTGACGTC
AATGGGAGTTTGTTTTGGCACCAAAATCAACGGGACTTTCCAAAATGTCGTAACAACTCCGCCCCATTGA
CGCAAATGGGCGGTAGGCGTGTACGGTGGGAGGTCTATATAAGCAGAGCTCGTTTAGTGAACCGTCAGAT
CGCCTGGACACGCCATCCACGCTGTTTTGACCTCCATAGATGACACCGGGACCGATCCAGCCTCCGGTCG
ACCGATCCTGAGAACTTCAGGGTGAGTTTGGGGACCCTTGATTGTTCTTTCTTTTTCGCTATTGTAAAAT
TCATGTTATATGGAGGGGGCAAAGTTTTCAGGGTGTTGTTTAGAATGGGAAGATGTCCCTTGTATCACCA
TGGACCCTCATGATAATTTTGTTTCTTTCACTTTCTACTCTGTTGACAACCATTGTCTCCTCTTATTTTC
TTTTCATTTTCTGTAACTTTTTCGTTAAACTTTAGCTTGCATTTGTAACGAATTTTTAAATTCACTTTTG
TTTATTTGTCAGATTGTAAGTACTTTCTCTAATCACTTTTTTTTCAAGGCAATCAGGGTATATTATATTG
TACTTCAGCACAGTTTTAGAGAACAATTGTTATAATTAAATGATAAGGTAGAATATTTCTGCATATAAAT
TCTGGCTGGCGTGGAAATATTCTTATTGGTAGAAACAACTACACCCTGGTCATCATCCTGCCTTTCTCTT
TATGGTTACAATGATATACACTGTTTGAGATGAGGATAAAATACTCTGAGTCCAAACCGGGCCCCTCTGC
TAACCATGTTCATGCCTTCTTCTCTTTCCTACAGCTCCTGGGCAACGTGCTGGTTGTTGTGCTGTCTCAT
CATTTTGGCAAAGAATTCGCCACCATGGGCCAGATCGTGACCTTTTTTCAAGAGGTGCCCCACGTGATCG
AGGAGGTGATGAACATTGTGCTCATCGCTCTGAGCGTGCTGGCTGTGCTGAAGGGCCTCTACAACTTCGC
CACATGCGGACTGGTGGGACTGGTCACATTTCTGCTGCTCTGCGGAAGAAGCTGCACAACCTCTCTGTAC
AAAGGCGTCTATGAACTGCAGACCCTCGAGCTGAACATGGAGACCCTCAACATGACCATGCCTCTGAGCT
GCACCAAGAACAACAGCCACCACTACATCATGGTGGGCAACGAGACCGGCCTCGAGCTGACACTGACAAA
CACCAGCATCATTAACCACAAGTTTTGCAATCTGAGCGACGCCCACAAAAAGAATCTGTACGATCACGCT
CTGATGAGCATCATCAGCACCTTTCACCTCAGCATCCCCAACTTCAACCAGTACGAGGCTATGAGCTGCG
ACTTCAATGGCGGCAAAATCAGCGTCCAGTACAACCTCAGCCACTCCTATGCCGGAGATGCCGCCAATCA
CTGCGGCACCGTGGCTAACGGCGTGCTGCAGACATTCATGAGAATGGCTTGGGGAGGCTCCTATATCGCT
CTGGACTCCGGAAGAGGCAATTGGGACTGTATCATGACCAGCTACCAATATCTGATCATCCAGAACACCA
CATGGGAGGACCACTGCCAGTTTTCTAGACCTAGCCCCATTGGCTATCTGGGACTGCTGAGCCAGAGAAC
AAGAGACATCTACATCTCTAGGAGACTGCTCGGAACCTTTACATGGACACTGAGCGACTCCGAGGGCAAG
GACACACCCGGCGGCTACTGCCTCACAAGATGGATGCTGATCGAGGCCGAGCTGAAGTGCTTTGGCAATA
CAGCCGTGGCCAAGTGCAACGAAAAGCACGACGAAGAGTTCTGCGACATGCTGAGGCTGTTCGACTTTAA
CAAGCAAGCCATCCAAAGGCTCAAGGCTGAGGCCCAAATGAGCATCCAACTCATCAACAAAGCCGTGAAC
GCTCTGATTAACGACCAGCTGATTATGAAAAACCATCTGAGGGACATTATGGGCATCCCCTATTGTAATT
ATTCCAAGTATTGGTATCTGAACCATACCACCACCGGCAGAACCTCTCTGCCTAAATGCTGGCTGGTGAG
CAACGGAAGCTATCTGAATGAGACCCACTTCTCCGACGACATCGAGCAGCAAGCCGACAACATGATCACA
GAGATGCTGCAAAAGGAGTACATGGAAAGGCAAGGCAAGACCCCCCTCGGACTGGTGGATCTGTTCGTCT
TTAGCACCTCCTTCTATCTGATCAGCATCTTTCTGCATCTGGTGAAGATCCCTACACATAGGCACATCGT
CGGAAAGAGCTGCCCCAAACCCCATAGGCTGAATCACATGGGCATCTGCAGCTGCGGCCTCTATAAGCAG
CCCGGCGTCCCCGTGAAGTGGAAGAGATGATGTCTTCCTGGAGCTCCAGTCATTGACTATAACGTCTCAG
ATCTTTTTCCCTCTGCCAAAAATTATGGGGACATCATGAAGCCCCTTGAGCATCTGACTTCTGGCTAATA
AAGGAAATTTATTTTCATTGCAATAGTGTGTTGGAATTTTTTGTGTCTCTCACTCGGAAGGACATATGGG
AGGGCAAATCATTTAAAACATCAGAATGAGTATTTGGTTTAGAGTTTGGCAACATATGCCCATATGCTGG
CTGCCATGAACAAAGGTTGGCTATAAAGAGGTCATCAGTATATGAAACAGCCCCCTGCTGTCCATTCCTT
ATTCCATAGAAAAGCCTTGACTTGAGGTTAGATTTTTTTTATATTTTGTTTTGTGTTATTTTTTTCTTTA
ACATCCCTAAAATTTTCCTTACATGTTTTACTAGCCAGATTTTTCCTCCTCTCCTGACTACTCCCAGTCA
TAGCTGTCCCTCTTCTCTTATGGAGATCCCTCGACGGATCGGCCGCAATTCGTAATCATGTCATAGCTGT
TTCCTGTGTGAAATTGTTATCCGCTCACAATTCCACACAACATACGAGCCGGAAGCATAAAGTGTAAAGC
CTGGGGTGCCTAATGAGTGAGCTAACTCACATTAATTGCGTTGCGCTCACTGCCCGCTTTCCAGTCGGGA
AACCTGTCGTGCCAGCTGCATTAATGAATCGGCCAACGCGCGGGGAGAGGCGGTTTGCGTATTGGGCGCT
CTTCCGCTTCCTCGCTCACTGACTCGCTGCGCTCGGTCGTTCGGCTGCGGCGAGCGGTATCAGCTCACTC
AAAGGCGGTAATACGGTTATCCACAGAATCAGGGGATAACGCAGGAAAGAACATGTGAGCAAAAGGCCAG
CAAAAGGCCAGGAACCGTAAAAAGGCCGCGTTGCTGGCGTTTTTCCATAGGCTCCGCCCCCCTGACGAGC
ATCACAAAAATCGACGCTCAAGTCAGAGGTGGCGAAACCCGACAGGACTATAAAGATACCAGGCGTTTCC
CCCTGGAAGCTCCCTCGTGCGCTCTCCTGTTCCGACCCTGCCGCTTACCGGATACCTGTCCGCCTTTCTC
CCTTCGGGAAGCGTGGCGCTTTCTCATAGCTCACGCTGTAGGTATCTCAGTTCGGTGTAGGTCGTTCGCT
CCAAGCTGGGCTGTGTGCACGAACCCCCCGTTCAGCCCGACCGCTGCGCCTTATCCGGTAACTATCGTCT
TGAGTCCAACCCGGTAAGACACGACTTATCGCCACTGGCAGCAGCCACTGGTAACAGGATTAGCAGAGCG
AGGTATGTAGGCGGTGCTACAGAGTTCTTGAAGTGGTGGCCTAACTACGGCTACACTAGAAGAACAGTAT
TTGGTATCTGCGCTCTGCTGAAGCCAGTTACCTTCGGAAAAAGAGTTGGTAGCTCTTGATCCGGCAAACA
AACCACCGCTGGTAGCGGTGGTTTTTTTGTTTGCAAGCAGCAGATTACGCGCAGAAAAAAAGGATCTCAA
GAAGATCCTTTGATCTTTTCTACGGGGTCTGACGCTCAGTGGAACGAAAACTCACGTTAAGGGATTTTGG
TCATGAGATTATCAAAAAGGATCTTCACCTAGATCCTTTTAAATTAAAAATGAAGTTTTAAATCAATCTA
AAGTATATATGAGTAAACTTGGTCTGACAGTTACCAATGCTTAATCAGTGAGGCACCTATCTCAGCGATC
TGTCTATTTCGTTCATCCATAGTTGCCTGACTCCCCGTCGTGTAGATAACTACGATACGGGAGGGCTTAC
CATCTGGCCCCAGTGCTGCAATGATACCGCGAGACCCACGCTCACCGGCACCAGATTTATCAGCAATAAA
CCAGCCAGCCGGAAGGGCCGAGCGCAGAAGTGGTCCTGCAACTTTATCCGCCTCCATCCAGTCTATTAAT
TGTTGCCGGGAAGCTAGAGTAAGTAGTTCGCCAGTTAATAGTTTGCGCAACGTTGTTGCCATTGCTACAG
GCATCGTGGTGTCACGCTCGTCGTTTGGTATGGCTTCATTCAGCTCCGGTTCCCAACGATCAAGGCGAGT
TACATGATCCCCCATGTTGTGCAAAAAAGCGGTTAGCTCCTTCGGTCCTCCGATCGTTGTCAGAAGTAAG
TTGGCCGCAGTGTTATCACTCATGGTTATGGCAGCACTGCATAATTCTCTTACTGTCATGCCATCCGTAA
GATGCTTTTCTGTGACTGGTGAGTACTCAACCAAGTCATTCTGAGAATAGTGTATGCGGCGACCGAGTTG
CTCTTGCCCGGCGTCAATACGGGATAATACCGCGCCACATAGCAGAACTTTAAAAGTGCTCATCATTGGA
AAACGTTCTTCGGGGCGAAAACTCTCAAGGATCTTACCGCTGTTGAGATCCAGTTCGATGTAACCCACTC
GTGCACCCAACTGATCTTCAGCATCTTTTACTTTCACCAGCGTTTCTGGGTGAGCAAAAACAGGAAGGCA
AAATGCCGCAAAAAAGGGAATAAGGGCGACACGGAAATGTTGAATACTCATACTCTTCCTTTTTCAATAT
TATTGAAGCATTTATCAGGGTTATTGTCTCATGAGCGGATACATATTTGAATGTATTTAGAAAAATAAAC
AAATAGGGGTTCCGCGCACATTTCCCCGAAAAGTGCCACCTAAATTGTAAGCGTTAATATTTTGTTAAAA
TTCGCGTTAAATTTTTGTTAAATCAGCTCATTTTTTAACCAATAGGCCGAAATCGGCAAAATCCCTTATA
AATCAAAAGAATAGACCGAGATAGGGT
[37 nt withheld, positions 5698-5734]
AAAGAACGTGGACTCCAACGTCAAAGG
[49 nt withheld, positions 5762-5810]
T
[91 nt withheld, positions 5812-5902]
G
[124 nt withheld, positions 5904-6027]
CCCATTCGCCATTCAGGCTGCGCAACTGTTGGGAAGGGCGATCGGTGCGGGCCTCTTCGCTATTACGCCA
GCTGGCGAAAGGGGGATGTGCTGCAAGGCGATTAAGTTGGGTAACGCCAGGGTTTTCCCAGTCACGACGT
TGTAAAACGACGGCCAGTGAGCGCGCGTAATACGACTCACTATAGGGCGAATTGGAGCTCCACCGCGGTG
